>Addgene plasmid #14381 | pAG413GAL-ccdB-Cerulean | depositor full sequence | sequence record 8044 | Author sequence
GACGAAAGGGCCTCGTGATACGCCTATTTTTATAGGTTAATGTCATGATAATAATGGTTTCTTAGGACGG
ATCGCTTGCCTGTAACTTACACGCGCCTCGTATCTTTTAATGATGGAATAATTTGGGAATTTACTCTGTG
TTTATTTATTTTTATGTTTTGTATTTGGATTTTAGAAAGTAAATAAAGAAGGTAGAAGAGTTACGGAATG
AAGAAAAAAAAATAAACAAAGGTTTAAAAAATTTCAACAAAAAGCGTACTTTACATATATATTTATTAGA
CAAGAAAAGCAGATTAAATAGATATACATTCGATTAACGATAAGTAAAATGTAAAATCACAGGATTTTCG
TGTGTGGTCTTCTACACAGACAAGATGAAACAATTCGGCATTAATACCTGAGAGCAGGAAGAGCAAGATA
AAAGGTAGTATTTGTTGGCGATCCCCCTAGAGTCTTTTACATCTTCGGAAAACAAAAACTATTTTTTCTT
TAATTTCTTTTTTTACTTTCTATTTTTAATTTATATATTTATATTAAAAAATTTAAATTATAATTATTTT
TATAGCACGTGATGAAAAGGACCCAGGTGGCACTTTTCGGGGAAATGTGCGCGGAACCCCTATTTGTTTA
TTTTTCTAAATACATTCAAATATGTATCCGCTCATGAGACAATAACCCTGATAAATGCTTCAATAATATT
GAAAAAGGAAGAGTATGAGTATTCAACATTTCCGTGTCGCCCTTATTCCCTTTTTTGCGGCATTTTGCCT
TCCTGTTTTTGCTCACCCAGAAACGCTGGTGAAAGTAAAAGATGCTGAAGATCAGTTGGGTGCACGAGTG
GGTTACATCGAACTGGATCTCAACAGCGGTAAGATCCTTGAGAGTTTTCGCCCCGAAGAACGTTTTCCAA
TGATGAGCACTTTTAAAGTTCTGCTATGTGGCGCGGTATTATCCCGTATTGACGCCGGGCAAGAGCAACT
CGGTCGCCGCATACACTATTCTCAGAATGACTTGGTTGAGTACTCACCAGTCACAGAAAAGCATCTTACG
GATGGCATGACAGTAAGAGAATTATGCAGTGCTGCCATAACCATGAGTGATAACACTGCGGCCAACTTAC
TTCTGACAACGATCGGAGGACCGAAGGAGCTAACCGCTTTTTTGCACAACATGGGGGATCATGTAACTCG
CCTTGATCGTTGGGAACCGGAGCTGAATGAAGCCATACCAAACGACGAGCGTGACACCACGATGCCTGTA
GCAATGGCAACAACGTTGCGCAAACTATTAACTGGCGAACTACTTACTCTAGCTTCCCGGCAACAATTAA
TAGACTGGATGGAGGCGGATAAAGTTGCAGGACCACTTCTGCGCTCGGCCCTTCCGGCTGGCTGGTTTAT
TGCTGATAAATCTGGAGCCGGTGAGCGTGGGTCTCGCGGTATCATTGCAGCACTGGGGCCAGATGGTAAG
CCCTCCCGTATCGTAGTTATCTACACGACGGGGAGTCAGGCAACTATGGATGAACGAAATAGACAGATCG
CTGAGATAGGTGCCTCACTGATTAAGCATTGGTAACTGTCAGACCAAGTTTACTCATATATACTTTAGAT
TGATTTAAAACTTCATTTTTAATTTAAAAGGATCTAGGTGAAGATCCTTTTTGATAATCTCATGACCAAA
ATCCCTTAACGTGAGTTTTCGTTCCACTGAGCGTCAGACCCCGTAGAAAAGATCAAAGGATCTTCTTGAG
ATCCTTTTTTTCTGCGCGTAATCTGCTGCTTGCAAACAAAAAAACCACCGCTACCAGCGGTGGTTTGTTT
GCCGGATCAAGAGCTACCAACTCTTTTTCCGAAGGTAACTGGCTTCAGCAGAGCGCAGATACCAAATACT
GTCCTTCTAGTGTAGCCGTAGTTAGGCCACCACTTCAAGAACTCTGTAGCACCGCCTACATACCTCGCTC
TGCTAATCCTGTTACCAGTGGCTGCTGCCAGTGGCGATAAGTCGTGTCTTACCGGGTTGGACTCAAGACG
ATAGTTACCGGATAAGGCGCAGCGGTCGGGCTGAACGGGGGGTTCGTGCACACAGCCCAGCTTGGAGCGA
ACGACCTACACCGAACTGAGATACCTACAGCGTGAGCTATGAGAAAGCGCCACGCTTCCCGAAGGGAGAA
AGGCGGACAGGTATCCGGTAAGCGGCAGGGTCGGAACAGGAGAGCGCACGAGGGAGCTTCCAGGGGGAAA
CGCCTGGTATCTTTATAGTCCTGTCGGGTTTCGCCACCTCTGACTTGAGCGTCGATTTTTGTGATGCTCG
TCAGGGGGGCGGAGCCTATGGAAAAACGCCAGCAACGCGGCCTTTTTACGGTTCCTGGCCTTTTGCTGGC
CTTTTGCTCACATGTTCTTTCCTGCGTTATCCCCTGATTCTGTGGATAACCGTATTACCGCCTTTGAGTG
AGCTGATACCGCTCGCCGCAGCCGAACGACCGAGCGCAGCGAGTCAGTGAGCGAGGAAGCGGAAGAGCGC
CCAATACGCAAACCGCCTCTCCCCGCGCGTTGGCCGATTCATTAATGCAGCTGGCACGACAGGTTTCCCG
ACTGGAAAGCGGGCAGTGAGCGCAACGCAATTAATGTGAGTTACCTCACTCATTAGGCACCCCAGGCTTT
ACACTTTATGCTTCCGGCTCCTATGTTGTGTGGAATTGTGAGCGGATAACAATTTCACACAGGAAACAGC
TATGACCATGATTACGCCAAGCGCGCAATTAACCCTCACTAAAGGGAACAAAAGCTGGAGCTCTAGTACG
GATTAGAAGCCGCCGAGCGGGCGACAGCCCTCCGACGGAAGACTCTCCTCCGTGCGTCCTCGTCTTCACC
GGTCGCGTTCCTGAAACGCAGATGTGCCTCGCGCCGCACTGCTCCGAACAATAAAGATTCTACAATACTA
GCTTTTATGGTTATGAAGAGGAAAAATTGGCAGTAACCTGGCCCCACAAACCTTCAAATTAACGAATCAA
ATTAACAACCATAGGATGATAATGCGATTAGTTTTTTAGCCTTATTTCTGGGGTAATTAATCAGCGAAGC
GATGATTTTTGATCTATTAACAGATATATAAATGGAAAAGCTGCATAACCACTTTAACTAATACTTTCAA
CATTTTCAGTTTGTATTACTTCTTATTCAAATGTCATAAAAGTATCAACAAAAAATTGTTAATATACCTC
TATACTTTAACGTCAAGGAGAAAAAACCCCGGATTCTAGAACTAGTGGATCCCCCATCACAAGTTTGTAC
AAAAAAGCTGAACGAGAAACGTAAAATGATATAAATATCAATATATTAAATTAGATTTTGCATAAAAAAC
AGACTACATAATACTGTAAAACACAACATATCCAGTCACTATGGCGGCCGCATTAGGCACCCCAGGCTTT
ACACTTTATGCTTCCGGCTCGTATAATGTGTGGATTTTGAGTTAGGATCCGTCGAGATTTTCAGGAGCTA
AGGAAGCTAAAATGGAGAAAAAAATCACTGGATATACCACCGTTGATATATCCCAATGGCATCGTAAAGA
ACATTTTGAGGCATTTCAGTCAGTTGCTCAATGTACCTATAACCAGACCGTTCAGCTGGATATTACGGCC
TTTTTAAAGACCGTAAAGAAAAATAAGCACAAGTTTTATCCGGCCTTTATTCACATTCTTGCCCGCCTGA
TGAATGCTCATCCGGAATTCCGTATGGCAATGAAAGACGGTGAGCTGGTGATATGGGATAGTGTTCACCC
TTGTTACACCGTTTTCCATGAGCAAACTGAAACGTTTTCATCGCTCTGGAGTGAATACCACGACGATTTC
CGGCAGTTTCTACACATATATTCGCAAGATGTGGCGTGTTACGGTGAAAACCTGGCCTATTTCCCTAAAG
GGTTTATTGAGAATATGTTTTTCGTCTCAGCCAATCCCTGGGTGAGTTTCACCAGTTTTGATTTAAACGT
GGCCAATATGGACAACTTCTTCGCCCCCGTTTTCACCATGGGCAAATATTATACGCAAGGCGACAAGGTG
CTGATGCCGCTGGCGATTCAGGTTCATCATGCCGTCTGTGATGGCTTCCATGTCGGCAGAATGCTTAATG
AATTACAACAGTACTGCGATGAGTGGCAGGGCGGGGCGTAAACGCCGCGTGGATCCGGCTTACTAAAAGC
CAGATAACAGTATGCGTATTTGCGCGCTGATTTTTGCGGTATAAGAATATATACTGATATGTATACCCGA
AGTATGTCAAAAAGAGGTATGCTATGAAGCAGCGTATTACAGTGACAGTTGACAGCGACAGCTATCAGTT
GCTCAAGGCATATATGATGTCAATATCTCCGGTCTGGTAAGCACAACCATGCAGAATGAAGCCCGTCGTC
TGCGTGCCGAACGCTGGAAAGCGGAAAATCAGGAAGGGATGGCTGAGGTCGCCCGGTTTATTGAAATGAA
CGGCTCTTTTGCTGACGAGAACAGGGGCTGGTGAAATGCAGTTTAAGGTTTACACCTATAAAAGAGAGAG
CCGTTATCGTCTGTTTGTGGATGTACAGAGTGATATTATTGACACGCCCGGGCGACGGATGGTGATCCCC
CTGGCCAGTGCACGTCTGCTGTCAGATAAAGTCTCCCGTGAACTTTACCCGGTGGTGCATATCGGGGATG
AAAGCTGGCGCATGATGACCACCGATATGGCCAGTGTGCCGGTCTCCGTTATCGGGGAAGAAGTGGCTGA
TCTCAGCCACCGCGAAAATGACATCAAAAACGCCATTAACCTGATGTTCTGGGGAATATAAATGTCAGGC
TCCCTTATACACAGCCAGTCTGCAGGTCGACCATAGTGACTGGATATGTTGTGTTTTACAGTATTATGTA
GTCTGTTTTTTATGCAAAATCTAATTTAATATATTGATATTTATATCATTTTACGTTTCTCGTTCAGCTT
TCTTGTACAAAGTGGTGATGGGCTGCAGGAATTCGATATCAAGCTTAATGGTGAGCAAGGGCGAGGAGCT
GTTCACCGGGGTGGTGCCCATCCTGGTCGAGCTGGACGGCGACGTAAACGGCCACAAGTTCAGCGTGTCC
GGCGAGGGCGAGGGCGATGCCACCTACGGCAAGCTGACCCTGAAGTTCATCTGCACCACCGGCAAGCTGC
CCGTGCCCTGGCCCACCCTCGTGACCACCCTGACCTGGGGCGTGCAGTGCTTCGCCCGCTACCCCGACCA
CATGAAGCAGCACGACTTCTTCAAGTCCGCCATGCCCGAAGGCTACGTCCAGGAGCGCACCATCTTCTTC
AAGGACGACGGCAACTACAAGACCCGCGCCGAGGTGAAGTTCGAGGGCGACACCCTGGTGAACCGCATCG
AGCTGAAGGGCATCGACTTCAAGGAGGACGGCAACATCCTGGGGCACAAGCTGGAGTACAACTACATCAG
CGACAACGTCTATATCACCGCCGACAAGCAGAAGAACGGCATCAAGGCCAACTTCAAGATCCGCCACAAC
ATCGAGGACGGCAGCGTGCAGCTCGCCGACCACTACCAGCAGAACACCCCCATCGGCGACGGCCCCGTGC
TGCTGCCCGACAACCACTACCTGAGCACCCAGTCCAAGCTGAGCAAAGACCCCAACGAGAAGCGCGATCA
CATGGTCCTGCTGGAGTTCGTGACCGCCGCCGGGATCACTCTCGGCATGGACGAGCTGTACAAGTAACTC
GAGTCATGTAATTAGTTATGTCACGCTTACATTCACGCCCTCCCCCCACATCCGCTCTAACCGAAAAGGA
AGGAGTTAGACAACCTGAAGTCTAGGTCCCTATTTATTTTTTTATAGTTATGTTAGTATTAAGAACGTTA
TTTATATTTCAAATTTTTCTTTTTTTTCTGTACAGACGCGTGTACGCATGTAACATTATACTGAAAACCT
TGCTTGAGAAGGTTTTGGGACGCTCGAAGGCTTTAATTTGCGGCCGGTACCCAATTCGCCCTATAGTGAG
TCGTATTACGCGCGCTCACTGGCCGTCGTTTTACAACGTCGTGACTGGGAAAACCCTGGCGTTACCCAAC
TTAATCGCCTTGCAGCACATCCCCCTTTCGCCAGCTGGCGTAATAGCGAAGAGGCCCGCACCGATCGCCC
TTCCCAACAGTTGCGCAGCCTGAATGGCGAATGGCGCG
[124 nt withheld, positions 6199-6322]
C
[91 nt withheld, positions 6324-6414]
A
[49 nt withheld, positions 6416-6464]
CCTTTGACGTTGGAGTCCACGTTCTTT
[37 nt withheld, positions 6492-6528]
ACCCTATCTCGGTCTATTCTTTTGATTTATAAGGGATTTTGCCGATTTCGGCCTATTGGTTAAAAAATGA
GCTGATTTAACAAAAATTTAACGCGAATTTTAACAAAATATTAACGTTTACAATTTCCTGATGCGGTATT
TTCTCCTTACGCATCTGTGCGGTATTTCACACCGCATAGATCCGTCGAGTTCAAGAGAAAAAAAAAGAAA
AAGCAAAAAGAAAAAAGGAAAGCGCGCCTCGTTCAGAATGACACGTATAGAATGATGCATTACCTTGTCA
TCTTCAGTATCATACTGTTCGTATACATACTTACTGACATTCATAGGTATACATATATACACATGTATAT
ATATCGTATGCTGCAGCTTTAAATAATCGGTGTCACTACATAAGAACACCTTTGGTGGAGGGAACATCGT
TGGTACCATTGGGCGAGGTGGCTTCTCTTATGGCAACCGCAAGAGCCTTGAACGCACTCTCACTACGGTG
ATGATCATTCTTGCCTCGCAGACAATCAACGTGGAGGGTAATTCTGCTAGCCTCTGCAAAGCTTTCAAGA
AAATGCGGGATCATCTCGCAAGAGAGATCTCCTACTTTCTCCCTTTGCAAACCAAGTTCGACAACTGCGT
ACGGCCTGTTCGAAAGATCTACCACCGCTCTGGAAAGTGCCTCATCCAAAGGCGCAAATCCTGATCCAAA
CCTTTTTACTCCACGCGCCAGTAGGGCCTCTTTAAAAGCTTGACCGAGAGCAATCCCGCAGTCTTCAGTG
GTGTGATGGTCGTCTATGTGTAAGTCACCAATGCACTCAACGATTAGCGACCAGCCGGAATGCTTGGCCA
GAGCATGTATCATATGGTCCAGAAACCCTATACCTGTGTGGACGTTAATCACTTGCGATTGTGTGGCCTG
TTCTGCTACTGCTTCTGCCTCTTTTTCTGGGAAGATCGAGTGCTCTATCGCTAGGGGACCACCCTTTAAA
GAGATCGCAATCTGAATCTTGGTTTCATTTGTAATACGCTTTACTAGGGCTTTCTGCTCTGTCATCTTTG
CCTTCGTTTATCTTGCCTGCTCATTTTTTAGTATATTCTTCGAAGAAATCACATTACTTTATATAATGTA
TAATTCATTATGTGATAATGCCAATCGCTAAGAAAAAAAAAGAGTCATCCGCTAGGGGAAAAAAAAAAAT
GAAAATCATTACCGAGGCATAAAAAAATATAGAGTGTACTAGAGGAGGCCAAGAGTAATAGAAAAAGAAA
ATTGCGGGAAAGGACTGTGTTATGACTTCCCTGACTAATGCCGTGTTCAAACGATACCTGGCAGTGACTC
CTAGCGCTCACCAAGCTCTTAAAACGGGAATTTATGGTGCACTCTCAGTACAATCTGCTCTGATGCCGCA
TAGTTAAGCCAGCCCCGACACCCGCCAACACGCGCTGACGCGCCCTGACGGGCTTGTCTGCTCCCGGCAT
CCGCTTACAGACAAGCTGTGACCGTCTCCGGGAGCTGCATGTGTCAGAGGTTTTCACCGTCATCACCGAA
ACGCGCGA
Features (pLannotate 1.2.2; 30 found; start..end, strand, type, name):
     70..573     -  misc_feature   CEN/ARS: S. cerevisiae CEN6 centromere fused to an autonomously replicating sequence
    610..714     +  promoter       AmpR promoter: bla
    715..1575    +  CDS            AmpR: β-lactamase; bla; confers resistance to ampicillin, carbenicillin, and related antibiotics
   1746..2334    +  rep_origin     ori: high-copy-number ColE1/pMB1/pBR322/pUC origin of replication
   2517..2609    +  CDS            lacI (fragment): lac repressor; lacI; The lac repressor binds to the lac operator to inhibit transcription in E. coli. This inhibition can be relieved by adding lactose or isopropyl-β-D-thiogalactopyranoside (IPTG).
   2622..2643    +  protein_bind   CAP binding site: CAP binding activates transcription in the presence of cAMP. E. coli catabolite activator protein
   2658..2688    +  promoter       lac promoter: promoter for the E. coli lac operon
   2696..2712    +  protein_bind   lac operator: The lac repressor binds to the lac operator to inhibit transcription in E. coli. This inhibition can be relieved by adding lactose or isopropyl-β-D-thiogalactopyranoside (IPTG). lac repressor encoded by lacI
   2757..2775    +  promoter       T3 promoter: promoter for bacteriophage T3 RNA polymerase
   2799..3240    +  promoter       GAL1 promoter: S. cerevisiae GAL1; inducible promoter, regulated by Gal4
   3255..3275    +  misc_feature   MCS (fragment): pBluescript multiple cloning site
   3279..3403    +  protein_bind   attR1: mutant version of attR; recombination site for the Gateway® LR reaction LR Clonase™
   3428..3458    +  promoter       lac UV5 promoter: E. coli lac promoter with an "up" mutation
   3482..3511    +  promoter       cat promoter (fragment): promoter of the E. coli cat gene encoding chloramphenicol acetyltransferase
   3512..4171    +  CDS            CmR: chloramphenicol acetyltransferase; cat; confers resistance to chloramphenicol
   4353..4511    +  CDS            ccdA (fragment): CCDA_ECO57 - Also known as H, letA. Experimental evidence at protein level: Swiss-Prot protein existence level 1. Antitoxin component of a type II toxin-antitoxin (TA) system which inhibits the post-segregational killing (PSK) of plasmid-free cells, also referred to as a plasmid addiction system. Binds to and blocks the activity of CcdB; will also remove bound CcdB protein from the CcdB-GyrA complex by forming a CcdA-CcdB complex, a process termed rejuvenation. Functions as a transcriptional corepressor for the ccdAB operon, repression also requires CcdB (By similarity). From Escherichia coli
   4516..4818    +  CDS            ccdB: CCDB_ECOLI - Also known as G, letB, letD. Experimental evidence at protein level: Swiss-Prot protein existence level 1. Toxic component of a type II toxin-antitoxin (TA) system, functioning in plasmid maintainence. Responsible for the post- segregational killing (PSK) of plasmid-free cells, also referred to as a plasmid addiction system. Half-life of over 2 hours. Cell killing by CcdB is accompanied by filamentation, defects in chromosome and plasmid segregation, defects in cell division, formation of anucleate cells, decreased DNA synthesis and plasmid loss. Interferes with the activity of DN
   4862..4986    -  protein_bind   attR2: mutant version of attR; recombination site for the Gateway® LR reaction LR Clonase™
   4990..5017    +  misc_feature   MCS (fragment): pBluescript multiple cloning site
   5018..5737    +  CDS            mCerulean: enhanced monomeric variant of CFP (Rizzo et al., 2004) mammalian codon-optimized
   5744..5991    +  terminator     CYC1 terminator: S. cerevisiae CYC1; transcription terminator for CYC1
   6010..6028    -  promoter       T7 promoter: promoter for bacteriophage T7 RNA polymerase
   6036..6191    +  CDS            lacZα (fragment): LacZα fragment of β-galactosidase; lacZ fragment
   6199..6654    +  rep_origin     f1 ori (sequence partly withheld): f1 bacteriophage origin of replication; arrow indicates direction of (+) strand synthesis
   6655..6706    -  misc_feature   bom (fragment): basis of mobility region from pBR322
   6914..7573    -  CDS            HIS3: imidazoleglycerol-phosphate dehydratase, required for histidine biosynthesis; S. cerevisiae HIS3; yeast auxotrophic marker
   7574..7760    -  promoter       HIS3 promoter: S. cerevisiae HIS3
   7810..7890    +  CDS            MRM1 (fragment): MRM1_YEAST - Also known as PET56 From Saccharomyces cerevisiae (strain ATCC 204508 / S288c) (Baker's yeast).
   7891..7940    -  misc_feature   bom (fragment): basis of mobility region from pBR322
   8042..1       -  CDS            rop (fragment) (across the origin): Rop protein, which maintains plasmids at low copy number; rop
