[The description below was written by a language model from this plasmid's Addgene catalogue record and pLannotate feature annotations shown in this document.]
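Description:
pAG413GAL-ccdB-Cerulean is an empty Gateway destination vector for galactose-inducible protein expression in Saccharomyces cerevisiae, built on the pRS413 shuttle backbone. In yeast it is maintained as a low-copy centromeric plasmid through a CEN6/ARS element and selected by histidine prototrophy via the HIS3 marker under its own promoter. In E. coli it replicates from a high-copy ColE1/pUC-type origin and carries an ampicillin resistance gene; an f1 origin and remnants of the pBluescript lac/lacZα region, with flanking T3 and T7 promoters, are inherited from the backbone.

The expression unit consists of the GAL1 promoter, regulated by Gal4 and induced by galactose, followed by a Gateway cassette bounded by attR1 and attR2, then an mCerulean coding sequence and the CYC1 transcription terminator. The Gateway cassette contains a chloramphenicol resistance gene and the ccdB toxin gene, which targets DNA gyrase. For this reason the unrecombined vector must be propagated in ccdB-tolerant strains, with combined chloramphenicol and ampicillin selection. In an LR recombination with an entry clone, the cassette is replaced by the gene of interest, and ccdB provides counterselection against unrecombined plasmid in standard E. coli strains. An open reading frame inserted without a stop codon and in frame is expressed as a C-terminal fusion to the cyan fluorescent protein Cerulean.

The plasmid belongs to a suite of yeast Gateway vectors designed for high-throughput genetic analysis, and this member suits inducible, near single-copy expression of fluorescently tagged proteins, for example for localization or multicolour imaging. The depositor notes that the full sequence is a reference only and may not match the physical plasmid exactly.
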