Addgene plasmid #14381: pAG413GAL-ccdB-Cerulean
Purpose: (Empty Backbone)
Depositing lab: Susan Lindquist. Depositing organization: Whitehead Institute for Biomedical Research. Publication: A suite of Gateway cloning vectors for high-throughput genetic analysis in Saccharomyces cerevisiae. Alberti S, Gitler AD, Lindquist S. Yeast. 2007 Oct . 24(10):913-9. 10.1002/yea.1502 PubMed 17583893.
Backbone
  Vector backbone: pRS413
  Vector type: Yeast Expression ; Gateway Destination
  Selectable markers: HIS3
Growth in bacteria
  Bacterial resistance: Chloramphenicol and Ampicillin, 25 & 100 μg/mL
  Growth temperature: 37°C
  Growth strain: ccdB Survival
  Growth instructions: DB3.1, ccdB Survival
  Copy number: Unknown
Gene/Insert
  Gene/Insert name: None
  Tag / fusion protein: Cerulean (C terminal on backbone)
  Cloning method: Gateway Cloning
  Sequencing primers: 5′ GAL1
Terms and licenses: Academic/Nonprofit Terms; Industry Terms: Not Available to Industry
Depositor comments: Type of plasmid: CEN. This plasmid contains the Gateway technology from Invitrogen; Invitrogen requires purchasing of Gateway Clonase for carrying out the Gateway recombinational cloning reaction http://www.invitrogen.com Please note that the full plasmid sequence is provided as a reference only, and may not match the exact sequence of the plasmid.
How to cite: pAG413GAL-ccdB-Cerulean was a gift from Susan Lindquist (Addgene plasmid # 14381 ; http://n2t.net/addgene:14381 ; RRID:Addgene_14381)
