>Addgene plasmid #14381 | pAG413GAL-ccdB-Cerulean | addgene partial sequence | sequence record 21025 | 14381 with pRS_marker
TGAGCGCTAGGAGTCACTGCCAGGTATCGTTTGAACACGGCATTAGTCAGGGAAGTCATAACACAGTCCT
TTCCCGCAATTTTCTTTTTCTATTACTCTTGGCCTCCTCTAGTACACTCTATATTTTTTTATGCCTCGGT
AATGATTTTCATTTTTTTTTTTCCACCTAGCGGATGACTCTTTTTTTTTCTTAGCGATTGGCATTATCAC
ATAATGAATTATACATTATATAAAGTAATGTGATTTCTTCGAAGAATATACTAAAAAATGAGCAGGCAAG
ATAAACGAAGGCAAAGATGACAGAGCAGAAAGCCCTAGTAAAGCGTATTACAAATGAAACCAAGATTCAG
ATTGCGATCTCTTTAAAGGGTGGTCCCCTAGCGATAGAGCACTCGATCTTCCCAGAAAAAGAGGCAGAAG
CAGTAGCAGAACAGGCCACACAATCGCAAGTGATTAACGTCCACACAGGTATAGGGTTTCTGGACCATAT
GATACATGCTCTGGCCAAGCATTCCGGCTGGTCGCTAATCGTTGAGTGCATTGGTGACTTACACATAGAC
GACCATCACACCACTGAAGACTGCGGGATTGCTCTCGGTCAAGCTTTTAAAGAGGCCCTAGGGGCCGTGC
GTGGAGTAAAAAGGTTTGG
