>Addgene plasmid #14381 | pAG413GAL-ccdB-Cerulean | addgene partial sequence | sequence record 21026 | 14381 with GW5
AAGCCTGGGGGTGCCTAATGCGGCCGCCATAGTGACTGGATATGTTGTGTTTTACAGTATTATGTAGTCT
GTTTTTTATGCAAAATCTAATTTAATATATTGATATTTATATCATTTTACGTTTCTCGTTCAGCTTTTTT
GTACAAACTTGTGATGGGGGATCCACTAGTTCTAGAATCCGGGGTTTTTTCTCCTTGACGTTAAAGTATA
GAGGTATATTAACAATTTTTTGTTGATACTTTTATTACATTTGAATAAGAAGTAATACAAACCGAAAATG
TTGAAAGTATTAGTTAAAGTGGTTATGCAGTTTTTGCATTTATATATCTGTTAATAGATCAAAAATCATC
GCTTCGCTGATTAATTACCCCAGAAATAAGGCTAAAAAACTAATCGCATTATCATCCTATGGTTGTTAAT
TTGATTCGTTCATTTGAAGGTTTGTGGGGCCAGGTTACTGCCAATTTTTCCTCTTCATAACCATAAAAGC
TAGTATTGTAGAATCTTTATTGTTCGGAGCAGTGCGGCGCGAGGCACATCTGCGTTTCAGGAACGCGACC
GGTGAAGACGAGGACGCACGGAGGAGAGTCTTCCTTCGGAGGGCTGTCACCCGCTCGGCGGCTTCTAATC
CGTACTAGAGCTCCAGCTTTTGTTCCCTTTAGTGAGGGTTAATTGCGCGCTT
