>Addgene plasmid #14381 | pAG413GAL-ccdB-Cerulean | addgene partial sequence | sequence record 21027 | 14381 with GW3
AAGAAGTGGCTGATCTCAGCCACCGCGAAAATGACATCAAAAACGCCATTAACCTGATGTTCTGGGGAAT
ATAAATGTCAGGCTCCCTTATACACAGCCAGTCTGCAGGTCGACCATAGTGACTGGATATGTTGTGTTTT
ACAGTATTATGTAGTCTGTTTTTTATGCAAAATCTAATTTAATATATTGATATTTATATCATTTTACGTT
TCTCGTTCAGCTTTCTTGTACAAAGTGGTGATGGGCTGCAGGAATTCGATATCAAGCTTAATGGTGAGCA
AGGGCGAGGAGCTGTTCACCGGGGTGGTGCCCATCCTGGTCGAGCTGGACGGCGACGTAAACGGCCACAA
GTTCAGCGTGTCCGGCGAGGGCGAGGGCGATGCCACCTACGGCAAGCTGACCCTGAAGTTCATCTGCACC
ACCGGCAAGCTGCCCGTGCCCTGGCCCACCCTCGTGACCACCCTGACCTGGGGCGTGCAGTGCTTCGCCC
GCTACCCCGACCACATGAAGCAGCACGACTTCTTCAAGTCCGCCATGCCCGAAGGCTACGTCCAGGAGCG
CACCATCTTCTTCAAGGACGACGGCAACTACAAGACCCGCGCCGAGGTGAAGTTCGAGGGCGACACCCTG
GTG
